Addgene plasmid #149658: pBbdCas9S_P0526-sgRNArodA
Purpose: all-in-one CRISPRi vector for targeting B. burgdorferi rodA
Depositing lab: Christine Jacobs-Wagner. Depositing organization: Yale University. Publication: A CRISPR interference platform for selective downregulation of gene expression in Borrelia burgdorferi. Takacs CN, Scott M, Chang Y, Kloos ZA, Irnov I, Rosa PA, Liu J, Jacobs-Wagner C. Appl Environ Microbiol. 2020 Nov 30. pii: AEM.02519-20. doi: 10.1128/AEM.02519-20. PubMed 33257311.
Backbone
  Vector backbone: pBbdCas9S
  Backbone manufacturer: CJW lab
  Vector type: Bacterial Expression, CRISPR
Growth in bacteria
  Bacterial resistance: Spectinomycin, 50 μg/mL
  Growth temperature: 30°C
  Growth strain: NEB 5-alpha F' Iq
  Copy number: High Copy
Gene/Insert
  Gene/Insert name: dCas9, lacI, sgRNArodA
  gRNA/shRNA sequence: TTAATCTACCTAATATACCA
  Species: Synthetic
  Promoter: PflaB, PpQE30, P0526
  Cloning method: Restriction Enzyme; 5′ cloning site Unknown (unknown if destroyed); 3′ cloning site Unknown (unknown if destroyed)
  Sequencing primers: 5′ Unknown
Terms and licenses: Academic/Nonprofit Terms; Industry Terms: Not Available to Industry
How to cite: pBbdCas9S_P0526-sgRNArodA was a gift from Christine Jacobs-Wagner (Addgene plasmid # 149658 ; http://n2t.net/addgene:149658 ; RRID:Addgene_149658)
