[The description below was written by a language model from this plasmid's Addgene catalogue record and pLannotate feature annotations shown in this document.]
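Description:
pBbdCas9S_P0526-sgRNArodA is an all-in-one CRISPR interference plasmid, about 11 kb, built on the pBbdCas9S backbone for knocking down rodA in the Lyme disease spirochete Borrelia burgdorferi. It is maintained in E. coli through a high-copy ColE1/pUC-type origin. Selection uses an aadA aminoglycoside adenylyltransferase gene, which confers spectinomycin and streptomycin resistance. The annotated features cover only part of the sequence. In particular, roughly the first 2.2 kb carries no annotation, and no Borrelia replication functions are identified in the table, so the record does not state how the plasmid is maintained in the spirochete.

The payload has three expression units. A catalytically dead Streptococcus pyogenes Cas9 (D10A/H840A) sits downstream of a T5 promoter with lac operator sequences, which corresponds to the PpQE30 promoter in the catalogue entry. E. coli lacI is encoded divergently. It is preceded by a short fragment annotated as Borrelia fliD, which probably reflects native sequence carried along with the listed PflaB promoter, although the record does not explicitly pair each promoter with its gene. LacI represses dCas9 transcription until IPTG is added, making the knockdown inducible. The third unit is an sgRNA made of a rodA-targeting spacer fused to the S. pyogenes guide scaffold, and the plasmid name indicates it is driven by the P0526 promoter. A small hslU fragment next to the resistance gene is likewise likely promoter-associated Borrelia sequence, and a short BleoR fragment appears to be a cloning remnant.

Once induced, the dCas9–sgRNA complex binds rodA and blocks its transcription without cutting the DNA. This allows selective depletion of the gene to study its function in B. burgdorferi.
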