Features (pLannotate 1.2.2; 10 found; start..end, strand, type, name):
   2232..2820    -  rep_origin     ori: high-copy-number ColE1/pMB1/pBR322/pUC origin of replication
   2895..2941    -  CDS            BleoR (fragment): antibiotic-binding protein; Sh ble from Streptoalloteichus hindustanus; confers resistance to bleomycin, phleomycin, and Zeocin™
   2943..3734    -  CDS            SmR: aminoglycoside adenylyltransferase (Murphy, 1985); aadA; confers resistance to spectinomycin and streptomycin
   3771..3896    -  CDS            hslU (fragment): HSLU_BORBU - Protein inferred from homology: Swiss-Prot protein existence level 3. ATPase subunit of a proteasome-like degradation complex; this subunit has chaperone activity. The binding of ATP and its subsequent hydrolysis by HslU are essential for unfolding of protein substrates subsequently hydrolyzed by HslV. HslU recognizes the N-terminal part of its protein substrates and unfolds these before they are guided to HslV for hydrolysis. From Borrelia burgdorferi (strain ATCC 35210 / B31 / CIP 102532 / DSM 4680).
   3906..8010    -  CDS            dCas9 (fragment): catalytically dead mutant of the Cas9 endonuclease from the Streptococcus pyogenes Type II CRISPR/Cas system RNA-guided DNA-binding protein that lacks endonuclease activity due to the D10A mutation in the RuvC catalytic domain and the H840A mutation in the HNH catalytic domain
   8045..8065    -  protein_bind   lac operator (fragment): The lac repressor binds to the lac operator to inhibit transcription in E. coli. This inhibition can be relieved by adding lactose or isopropyl-β-D-thiogalactopyranoside (IPTG). lac repressor encoded by lacI
   8071..8115    -  promoter       T5 promoter: bacteriophage T5 promoter for E. coli RNA polymerase, with embedded lac operator
   8134..8238    +  CDS            fliD (fragment): FLID_BORBU - Protein inferred from homology: Swiss-Prot protein existence level 3. Required for the morphogenesis and for the elongation of the flagellar filament by facilitating polymerization of the flagellin monomers at the tip of growing filament. Forms a capping structure, which prevents flagellin subunits (transported through the central channel of the flagellum) from leaking out without polymerization at the distal end (By similarity). From Borrelia burgdorferi (strain ATCC 35210 / B31 / CIP 102532 / DSM 4680).
   8368..9447    +  CDS            lacI: LACI_ECOLI - Experimental evidence at protein level: Swiss-Prot protein existence level 1. Repressor of the lactose operon. Binds allolactose as an inducer. From Escherichia coli (strain K12).
   9558..9633    -  misc_RNA       gRNA scaffold: guide RNA scaffold for the Streptococcus pyogenes CRISPR/Cas9 system
>Addgene plasmid #149658 | pBbdCas9S_P0526-sgRNArodA | addgene full sequence | sequence record 318126 | Addgene NGS Result
GATAATATAATCAAAATACTTAAAATCATAAAAATAATAGAAATTAAATTACTAAAAAATAAAAATATAC
ATTTTACTAAATCTTGTATGAAAGAAAAACAAGAAAAATTAAAGGAAATTCTATGCAACACTCAAAAAGA
ATTTGAAAAAAATGAATATAATTCTAAACAATTAGAAACAAGTTTCCAAAAAATATACGAAAATTACAAA
TTTAAGCCTCATTTTATTATTGAAAGTCATAAATATAGCGATTTAAACAATATAAAGCGTAAATTAGAGA
AGTCAATTGAAAGAAAAAAAGAAAATTCTCAACAAAATTATCAAGATTTAAAAACAAACATTTTCAATAT
CCTTATTGAACAACTAAAAAAAGAAGTAAATATTGAACTTCTAAAGCCAATTATAAAAGAATATTTGAAT
AACCAAAAGAAAATAGAATACAATAAAGTGTTTTGCACATATTATTGCGAATTATTAGAACTAATGAAAA
ACCAAAAAAGTTTATTGAGTTTAAAAGAATTAAATAGAAAGGCTATATAAGGATTAAATATGAAAATCGG
ACTTAAGGCTGCAAGAATAAATGAACAAAAAATTAAATTTCCAAAAGAAAGTATCTTCCTGCTGAAAGAA
AAAAAAGGTGATAAAAATATATATCACACAAAAATATTAAAGGCATTGCATAGAGTAGTTAGTAACAAAC
AAAAGCGGTGTATAATTTTTTTTGAAAAATTATTAGATAAATCAGAGATTCAAAAACTTTATCTATATCC
TATGAAAGACGGGGACAAATTTTTAGGCATTTACTATGGTTATAGAAAACCAATAAATAATGTTTTTGTA
AAGTATGAAATAAACGGGGTTGAAAATGTATATACTTTTTCAAAAATATATTACATAGAATTTAGGTTTA
AAACCGGCAGTGTTTGTTGTTATTTAAAGAATATGAGACGATTATTAAGAAAAGAAAAGATAGATACACC
CTATAATAAAGCAATTGTTGATAAATTTATAGATTTAGAAAAACATGTATATGAATTCTATAATAAAAAA
TATTCTAGTGAGGGATTAATTCTTAAGTGGATATTAAAAAATCTAAAATAGTAACAATTATATCAATTAA
GGAAAATGTTGCAAAAATAAAGGAAAATTTTTATGGAAAAAAAACGTGTTGTTAAAGTTTTAACAAAAAA
GATAGATACTTATGTTGAACAAAATTTAATGATTAATGAAAGTAAAATTTCTTATTACAAGACACTAAAG
GAAAAGTTAAATGACAATTTCAAAAAAGAAATATTCCACAGGGTGGAAAATATTAAAATTTTAAAAGAAA
TAAAAGATAATCAATATTATAAATTTGATGGTTATAAAACTTTTCTTGATTTTATAAAAGACTTTGATGT
AGCAAAAACTCAAGCGTATAAGTATTTAAGATTAGCAACTGCACTGCAAGAGGGGCTTATAAAAGAAGAT
TATTTAATAGAAAATGGTATTAAAAATTCTTATAATTTTATAAAAGATAAAGAAAGTCCGGCGTTAAAAA
AATCTAGGCAAAATCCAATAAAACCATTAAGATTTCAACTTAAAACCCAAGAAAGTTATGATTTTTACAA
AAAAAAATCCAAATTTACTAGTTTTATGATGCATGAAATTTTTGAAAATCAAAAAGATTTTCTTAAAAAA
CTTTTAAAGAAATATGAAGAACTAAAAATCTAATTTTAGAATTTTGTAAGTAATTTAGAGATTAGGTGTT
ACTAAGTTCTTTTAAAATAGAATTTAGAAAAACCTAATTTTTTTGTATTTTGTATGGACTACAATTTTAG
ATAAATATAAATTGATTATGATTTTGATATGGTCTATACTATTAATATCTGTAGTATTTTTACTACGTAA
GTATAATCAGTTCTTAAATCCATAGGGCTTTACTAAGTTCTTTTAAAAGAGAATTTAGCAAAGCCCTAAG
TGTTTTAATAAAAAATTTTTTGTAAAAAAGTTGGCAAAAATAGTTTTTGCTATATATTTATATATAAGAA
AAAATTCAATACTCAAGGAGATAAAAAATGAAAAACCGCAAAAACAATAATCCACAAGAAATTAATCAAG
CAGAAATTGACTTTTTAAGAGATATGAAAACCCTAAGGATGAACTTGCCGGGGATCTAGTGCAGGAAAGA
ACATGTGAGCAAAAGGCCAGCAAAAGGCCAGGAACCGTAAAAAGGCCGCGTTGCTGGCGTTTTTCCATAG
GCTCCGCCCCCCTGACGAGCATCACAAAAATCGACGCTCAAGTCAGAGGTGGCGAAACCCGACAGGACTA
TAAAGATACCAGGCGTTTCCCCCTGGAAGCTCCCTCGTGCGCTCTCCTGTTCCGACCCTGCCGCTTACCG
GATACCTGTCCGCCTTTCTCCCTTCGGGAAGCGTGGCGCTTTCTCATAGCTCACGCTGTAGGTATCTCAG
TTCGGTGTAGGTCGTTCGCTCCAAGCTGGGCTGTGTGCACGAACCCCCCGTTCAGCCCGACCGCTGCGCC
TTATCCGGTAACTATCGTCTTGAGTCCAACCCGGTAAGACACGACTTATCGCCACTGGCAGCAGCCACTG
GTAACAGGATTAGCAGAGCGAGGTATGTAGGCGGTGCTACAGAGTTCTTGAAGTGGTGGCCTAACTACGG
CTACACTAGAAGAACAGTATTTGGTATCTGCGCTCTGCTGAAGCCAGTTACCTTCGGAAAAAGAGTTGGT
AGCTCTTGATCCGGCAAACAAACCACCGCTGGTAGCGGTGGTTTTTTTGTTTGCAAGCAGCAGATTACGC
GCAGAAAAAAAGGATCTCAAGAAGATCCTTTGATCTTTTCTACGGGGTCTGACGCTCAGTGGAACGAAAA
CTCACGTTAAGGGATTTTGGTCATGAGAACCCGAGCCGGTCGGTCCAGAACTCGACCGCTCCGGCGACGT
CATTATTTGCCGACTACCTTGGTGATCTCGCCTTTCACGTAGTGGACAAATTCTTCCAACTGATCTGCGC
GCGAGGCCAAGCGATCTTCTTCTTGTCCAAGATAAGCCTGTCTAGCTTCAAGTATGACGGGCTGATACTG
GGCCGGCAGGCGCTCCATTGCCCAGTCGGCAGCGACATCCTTCGGCGCGATTTTGCCGGTTACTGCGCTG
TACCAAATGCGGGACAACGTAAGCACTACATTTCGCTCATCGCCAGCCCAGTCGGGCGGCGAGTTCCATA
GCGTTAAGGTTTCATTTAGCGCCTCAAATAGATCCTGTTCAGGAACCGGATCAAAGAGTTCCTCCGCCGC
TGGACCTACCAAGGCAACGCTATGTTCTCTTGCTTTTGTCAGCAAGATAGCCAGATCAATGTCGATCGTG
GCTGGCTCGAAGATACCTGCAAGAATGTCATTGCGCTGCCATTCTCCAAATTGCAGTTCGCGCTTAGCTG
GATAACGCCACGGAATGATGTCGTCGTGCACAACAATGGTGACTTCTACAGCGCGGAGAATCTCGCTCTC
TCCAGGGGAAGCCGAAGTTTCCAAAAGGTCGTTGATCAAAGCTCGCCGCGTTGTTTCATCAAGCCTTACG
GTCACCGTAACCAGCAAATCAATATCACTGTGTGGCTTCAGGCCGCCATCCACTGCGGAGCCGTACAAAT
GTACGGCCAGCAACGTCGGTTCGAGATGGCGCTCGATGACGCCAACTACCTCTGATAGTTGAGTCGATAC
TTCGGCGATCACCGCTTCCCTCATATGGAAACCTCCCTCATTTAAAATTGCTTTTAACTAAATTATATAA
TAATTCAAATCTTTTTGTTCGTTAATTTGTATTTTTTTATTAACATAGTCCAAGTTTATTTCAAATTTTT
TCAACTTACTGCCAGGCACTTCAAAAAAAAGCTGAGATCTGATCAAGCTTTTATTAGTCACCTCCTAGCT
GACTCAAATCAATGCGTGTTTCATAAAGACCAGTGATGGATTGATGGATAAGAGTGGCATCTAAAACTTC
TTTTGTAGACGTATATCGTTTACGATCAATTGTTGTATCAAAATATTTAAAAGCAGCGGGAGCTCCAAGA
TTCGTCAACGTAAATAAATGAATAATATTTTCTGCTTGTTCACGTATTGGTTTGTCTCTATGTTTGTTAT
ATGCACTAAGAACTTTATCTAAATTGGCATCTGCTAAAATAACACGCTTAGAAAATTCACTGATTTGCTC
AATAATCTCATCTAAATAATGCTTATGCTGCTCCACAAACAATTGTTTTTGTTCGTTATCTTCTGGACTA
CCCTTCAACTTTTCATAATGACTAGCTAAATATAAAAAATTCACATATTTGCTTGGCAGAGCCAGCTCAT
TTCCTTTTTGTAATTCTCCGGCACTAGCCAGCATCCGTTTACGACCGTTTTCTAACTCAAAAAGACTATA
TTTAGGTAGTTTAATGATTAAGTCTTTTTTAACTTCCTTATATCCTTTAGCTTCTAAAAAGTCAATCGGA
TTTTTTTCAAAGGAACTTCTTTCCAGAATTGTGATCCCTAGTAACTCTTTAACGGATTTTAACTTCTTCG
ATTTCCCTTTTTCCACCTTAGCAACCACTAGGACTGAATAAGCTACCGTTGGACTATCAAAACCACCATA
TTTTTTTGGATCCCAGTCTTTTTTACGAGCAATAAGCTTGTCCGAATTTCTTTTTGGTAAAATTGACTCC
TTGGAGAATCCGCCTGTCTGGACTTCTGTTTTCTTGACAATATTGACTTGGGGCATGGACAATACTTTGC
GCACTGTGGCAAAATCTCGCCCTTTATCCCAGACAATTTCTCCAGTTTCCCCATTAGTTTCGATTAGAGG
GCGTTTGCGAATCTCTCCATTTGCAAGTGTAATTTCTGTTTTGAAGAAGTTCATGATATTAGAGTAAAAG
AAATATTTTGCGGTTGCTTTGCCTATTTCTTGCTCAGACTTAGCAATCATTTTACGAACATCATAAACTT
TATAATCACCATAGACAAACTCCGATTCAAGTTTTGGATATTTCTTAATCAAAGCAGTTCCAACGACGGC
ATTTAGATACGCATCATGGGCATGATGGTAATTGTTAATCTCACGTACTTTATAGAATTGGAAATCTTTT
CGGAAGTCAGAAACTAATTTAGATTTTAAGGTAATCACTTTAACCTCTCGAATAAGTTTATCATTTTCAT
CGTATTTAGTATTCATGCGACTATCCAAAATTTGTGCCACATGCTTAGTGATTTGGCGAGTTTCAACCAA
TTGGCGTTTGATAAAACCAGCTTTATCAAGTTCACTCAAACCTCCACGTTCAGCTTTCGTTAAATTATCA
AACTTACGTTGAGTGATTAACTTGGCGTTTAGAAGTTGTCTCCAATAGTTTTTCATCTTTTTGACTACTT
CTTCACTTGGAACGTTATCCGATTTACCACGATTTTTATCAGAACGCGTTAAGACCTTATTGTCTATTGA
ATCGTCTTTAAGGAAACTTTGTGGAACAATGGCATCGACATCATAATCACTTAAACGATTAATATCTAAT
TCTTGGTCCACATACATGTCTCTTCCATTTTGGAGATAATAGAGATAGAGCTTTTCATTTTGCAATTGAG
TATTTTCAACAGGATGCTCTTTAAGAATCTGACTTCCTAATTCTTTGATACCTTCTTCGATTCGTTTCAT
ACGCTCTCGCGAATTTTTCTGGCCCTTTTGAGTTGTCTGATTTTCACGTGCCATTTCAATAACGATATTT
TCTGGCTTATGCCGCCCCATTACTTTGACCAATTCATCAACAACTTTTACAGTCTGTAAAATACCTTTTT
TAATAGCAGGGCTACCAGCTAAATTTGCAATATGTTCATGTAAACTATCGCCTTGTCCAGACACTTGTGC
TTTTTGAATGTCTTCTTTAAATGTCAAACTATCATCATGGATCAGCTGCATAAAATTGCGATTGGCAAAA
CCATCTGATTTCAAAAAATCTAATATTGTTTTGCCAGATTGCTTATCCCTAATACCATTAATCAATTTTC
GAGACAAACGTCCCCAACCAGTATAACGGCGACGTTTAAGCTGTTTCATCACCTTATCATCAAAGAGGTG
AGCATATGTTTTAAGTCTTTCCTCAATCATCTCCCTATCTTCAAATAAGGTCAATGTTAAAACAATATCC
TCTAAGATATCTTCATTTTCTTCATTATCCAAAAAATCTTTATCTTTAATAATTTTTAGCAAATCATGGT
AGGTACCTAATGAAGCATTAAATCTATCTTCAACTCCTGAAATTTCAACACTATCAAAACATTCTATTTT
TTTGAAATAATCTTCTTTTAATTGCTTAACGGTTACTTTTCGATTTGTTTTGAAGAGTAAATCAACAATG
GCTTTCTTCTGTTCACCTGAAAGAAATGCTGGTTTTCGCATTCCTTCAGTAACATATTTGACCTTTGTCA
ATTCGTTATAAACCGTAAAATACTCATAAAGCAAACTATGTTTTGGTAGTACTTTTTCATTTGGAAGATT
TTTATCAAAGTTTGTCATGCGTTCAATAAATGATTGAGCTGAAGCACCTTTATCGACAACTTCTTCAAAA
TTCCATGGGGTAATTGTTTCTTCAGACTTCCGAGTCATCCATGCAAAACGACTATTGCCACGCGCCAATG
GACCAACATAATAAGGAATTCGAAAAGTCAAGATTTTTTCAATCTTCTCACGATTGTCTTTTAAAAATGG
ATAAAAGTCTTCTTGTCTTCTCAAAATAGCATGCAGCTCACCCAAGTGAATTTGATGGGGAATAGAGCCG
TTGTCAAAGGTCCGTTGCTTGCGCAGCAAATCTTCACGATTTAGTTTCACCAATAATTCCTCAGTACCAT
CCATTTTTTCTAAAATTGGTTTGATAAATTTATAAAATTCTTCTTGGCTAGCTCCCCCATCAATATAACC
TGCATATCCGTTTTTTGATTGATCAAAAAAGATTTCTTTATACTTTTCTGGAAGTTGTTGTCGAACTAAA
GCTTTTAAAAGAGTCAAGTCTTGATGATGTTCATCGTAGCGTTTAATCATTGAAGCTGATAGGGGAGCCT
TAGTTATTTCAGTATTTACTCTTAGGATATCTGAAAGTAAAATAGCATCTGATAAATTCTTAGCTGCCAA
AAACAAATCAGCATATTGATCTCCAATTTGCGCCAATAAATTATCTAAATCATCATCGTAAGTATCTTTT
GAAAGCTGTAATTTAGCATCTTCTGCCAAATCAAAATTTGATTTAAAATTAGGGGTCAAACCCAATGACA
AAGCAATGAGATTCCCAAATAAGCCATTTTTCTTCTCACCGGGGAGCTGAGCAATGAGATTTTCTAATCG
TCTTGATTTACTCAATCGTGCAGAAAGAATCGCTTTAGCATCTACTCCACTTGCGTTAATAGGGTTTTCT
TCAAATAATTGATTGTAGGTTTGTACCAACTGGATAAATAGTTTGTCCACATCACTATTATCAGGATTTA
AATCTCCCTCAATCAAAAAATGACCACGAAACTTAATCATATGCGCTAAGGCCAAATAGATTAAGCGCAA
ATCCGCTTTATCAGTAGAATCTACCAATTTTTTTCGCAGATGATAGATAGTTGGATATTTCTCATGATAA
GCAACTTCATCTACTATATTTCCAAAAATAGGATGACGTTCATGCTTCTTGTCTTCTTCCACCAAAAAAG
ACTCTTCAAGTCGATGAAAGAAACTATCATCTACTTTCGCCATCTCATTTGAAAAAATCTCCTGTAGATA
ACAAATACGATTCTTCCGACGTGTATACCTTCTACGAGCTGTCCGTTTGAGACGAGTCGCTTCCGCTGTC
TCTCCACTGTCAAATAAAAGAGCCCCTATAAGATTTTTTTTGATACTGTGGCGGTCTGTATTTCCCAGAA
CCTTGAACTTTTTAGACGGAACCTTATATTCATCAGTGATCACCGCCCATCCGACGCTATTTGTGCCGAT
AGCTAAGCCTATTGAGTATTTCTTATCCATATGTAATTTCTCCTCTTTAATGAATTCTGTGTGAAATTGT
TATCCGCTCACAATTGAATCTATTATAATTGTTATCCGCTCACAAAGCAAATAAATTTTTTATGATTTTC
TAGAGAAGATAGAGAGAGAAAAGTGGAAGGTGAACTTAATACCTTGGATTTTACCGTTAAGCGCATGAAA
GATCAAGAAAATACATTAAAGGCTTTTGATTTTAATCAAAGAAATAAATAATAATAATTATTTTTAATGC
TATTGCTATTTGCGTTTCTTTTTTTTTAATTTTTGTGCTATTCTTTTTAACAGGCAAAAGGATTTGCCAA
AGTCAGAAATTTAAATTTTATCATGGAGGAATGATCCATGAAACCTGTTACTTTGTATGATGTTGCTGAA
TATGCCGGGGTTAGCTACCAAACGGTTTCGAGAGTTGTGAACCAAGCAAGTCATGTATCTGCAAAAACAA
GAGAGAAGGTTGAAGCAGCTATGGCAGAGTTGAATTATATACCAAATCGCGTTGCTCAGCAACTTGCGGG
GAAACAATCACTTTTAATTGGAGTTGCCACATCATCACTTGCATTACATGCGCCTAGTCAAATTGTAGCC
GCAATTAAATCGAGAGCTGATCAACTTGGTGCAAGCGTTGTTGTATCAATGGTTGAGAGATCAGGTGTAG
AGGCTTGTAAGGCAGCAGTACATAATTTATTAGCTCAACGTGTTAGTGGACTTATAATTAATTATCCTCT
TGATGACCAAGATGCGATTGCAGTTGAAGCAGCATGTACTAATGTTCCAGCATTGTTTTTGGATGTGTCG
GACCAAACCCCAATAAACTCTATAATTTTTTCTCACGAAGATGGAACAAGGTTAGGAGTTGAACACCTTG
TTGCATTAGGCCATCAACAAATTGCACTACTTGCAGGTCCCTTAAGTTCAGTAAGTGCCAGATTGAGATT
AGCAGGATGGCACAAGTATTTAACAAGAAATCAAATACAACCAATAGCAGAAAGAGAAGGAGATTGGTCT
GCTATGTCAGGATTTCAGCAAACAATGCAAATGTTAAATGAAGGCATTGTCCCTACTGCTATGTTAGTTG
CTAATGATCAAATGGCTTTAGGAGCTATGCGAGCTATTACTGAAAGTGGACTTAGAGTTGGGGCTGATAT
TTCAGTTGTGGGTTATGATGATACAGAAGATTCTAGTTGCTACATACCTCCACTTACTACTATCAAACAA
GATTTTAGATTATTAGGTCAAACCTCTGTGGACAGACTTTTGCAATTGTCTCAAGGTCAGGCTGTAAAAG
GCAATCAATTATTACCCGTATCGTTAGTAAAAAGAAAAACTACACTGGCTCCGAATACACAAACAGCTAG
CCCTAGGGCTCTAGCTGACTCTCTAATGCAACTAGCCAGACAAGTATCCAGGCTAGAAAGCGGCCAGTAA
TAAGGATCCCCGGGTACCGGCCACTAAGGCCTAGGAATAAAAAAATTGTTAAAAAACCGTGTCCCTATTC
AACAGGGACACGGGCATTATTTGGCGCGCCAAAAAAAGCACCGACTCGGTGCCACTTTTTCAAGTTGATA
ACGGACTAGCCTTATTTTAACTTGCTATTTCTAGCTCTAAAACTGGTATATTAGGTAGATTAACATGATG
ATTCTAATCATAAAAAATCAAAATATCAATATTGATTGCATAAAAACAAAAAAAATAATAGAATTATAGG
TTAGCTAGTTAAATAGGAGTAAAATATATGAAAATTCCTAAAAATTATATTCCAGGAACAAACCCTTACA
AGTCTCTACCTAAAAAACCTATCATTGAAAACAAGGAGCTCGAATTCGTAATCATGTCATAGCTGTTTCC
GGCCGCACTAGACTTGACTGCTTATTCCGGGTAATTTCTTACCTATCTTACTTAATTTACTTTTTTCTTT
AGTTTGATTAACTTGATTATCAAGTTCTATAAAATTTTCAAAACCAATAAAATTAGTTTGCTTATTTATT
TGATTAATTTTTTGTGGATTATTGTTTAAGTTTTCCATTTTTTATCTCCTTGAGTATTGAATTTTTTCTT
ATATATAAATATATAGCAAAAACTATTTTTGCCAACTTTTTTACAAAAAATTTTTTATTAAAAGACTTAG
GGCTTTACTAAATTCTCTTTTAAAAGAACTTTGTAAAGCCCTAATATTTTTACGATCCAATATCAAGTAG
CAAAATAATGAAAAATTATTTTCTACAAAACTATGTTTATTTTAGTTCAACCTTAAATTAAAATCAATTA
GTATTAATACAATATCATGGTCTATATAATTTATAAAAAATTTTTGTATTTTTAAAAAAAGAATTTACTT
TTAAATCAAAATTGTGATATATATACTTTATAGATAAAAAATCCGGTATTCAAGGAGCTATAAATGGAAA
ACTTATCTAATATAAACAAAACCAGTAAAACCACAACTTGCTACAATAAATTACAGTATAAATTAGTAGT
CCTTATCTCAACACTAGCGTACATAAATAAAACATATAAGAAATACACACAAAAAAACATACTCTATTAC
TTTAATGAAAACCTTAAAAGAAATAGTCAAACACCCGTTAAACTAAAAACACTGCAAAATTACCTTTACA
AATTAGAAAAAGAATTTAAAGTCACAACTAATTATCACAAACACTTAGGGGTAAATTTGGGGACCGAAAT
ATACTATCAACTTAATTTTTCAAAAAAAGAATGTTACCAAAAAATCTATAAATACTTTCAAGAAAAAAAA
GATTTAAGATTTCAAAATAGAGTTTCAAGGGGCCTTAAAGATAGATTTACTAAAAATGGGAGTGTAGATT
TAAAGGAGTGTTTAAATAATAAAAATAATATAAAAGAAGAAAGAAAGATTAATGAAATAGAAAAGTATCA
AGTAAGAAATTACTTCAATAAATGTAACTTTTTATGTAAAAAAATTCTTTCAATTTTTCTTACAATTTTA
TTCAATTTAAATATTGATAAA
